Addgene plasmid #237388: pTG613
Purpose: mStayGold::AID^NSEC^ repair template
Depositing lab: Ariel Pani. Depositing organization: University of Virginia. Publication: Engineering the C. elegans genome with a nested, self-excising selection cassette. Gibney TV, Pani AM. Genetics. 2026 Jan 20:iyag016. doi: 10.1093/genetics/iyag016. PubMed 41557645.
Backbone
  Vector backbone: pUC19
Growth in bacteria
  Bacterial resistance: Ampicillin, 100 μg/mL
  Growth temperature: 37°C
  Growth strain: DH5alpha
  Copy number: Unknown
Gene/Insert
  Gene/Insert name: mStayGold::AID^NSEC^
  Species: C. elegans (nematode), Synthetic
Terms and licenses: Academic/Nonprofit Terms; Industry Terms: Not Available to Industry
Depositor comments: Please visit https://doi.org/10.1101/2025.04.11.648432 for bioRxiv preprint.
How to cite: pTG613 was a gift from Ariel Pani (Addgene plasmid # 237388 ; http://n2t.net/addgene:237388 ; RRID:Addgene_237388)
