[The description below was written by a language model from this plasmid's Addgene catalogue record and pLannotate feature annotations shown in this document.]
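Description:
pTG613 is a pUC19-based bacterial cloning plasmid (about 8.5 kb) that serves as a repair-template source for CRISPR/homology-directed knock-in of a mStayGold::AID tag into the C. elegans genome. It is propagated in E. coli through the high-copy ColE1/pUC origin and selected with ampicillin via the β-lactamase gene. Remnants of the pUC19 lac promoter/operator and lacZα region flank the insert.

The payload combines a fluorescent protein, a degron and a removable selection cassette. The catalogue names the fluorophore as mStayGold. The automated annotation does not recognise it directly and instead labels three short stretches as mEGFP fragments with synthetic C. elegans introns, probably reflecting shared intron sequences rather than GFP coding sequence. Adjacent, on the same strand, is a fragment of Arabidopsis IAA17, the auxin-inducible degron (AID), which allows conditional depletion of the tagged protein when a TIR1 F-box protein and auxin are supplied.

Next to the tag lies the nested self-excising cassette (NSEC), bounded by two loxP sites in the same orientation. It contains Cre recombinase next to a fragment of hsp-16.1, consistent with heat-shock-inducible control, followed by a tbb-2 terminator fragment. It also carries sqt-1, a cuticle collagen gene whose mutant forms give a visible body-shape phenotype, and the hygromycin phosphotransferase gene hph. Integrants can thus be selected with hygromycin and recognised by phenotype, and Cre expression then deletes the cassette between the loxP sites, leaving the tag with a single loxP scar. No locus-specific homology arms are annotated, and the record does not say how arms are added for a given target gene.
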