Features (pLannotate 1.2.2; 21 found; start..end, strand, type, name):
      1..589     +  rep_origin     ori: high-copy-number ColE1/pMB1/pBR322/pUC origin of replication
    772..864     +  CDS            lacI (fragment): lac repressor; lacI; The lac repressor binds to the lac operator to inhibit transcription in E. coli. This inhibition can be relieved by adding lactose or isopropyl-β-D-thiogalactopyranoside (IPTG).
    877..898     +  protein_bind   CAP binding site: CAP binding activates transcription in the presence of cAMP. E. coli catabolite activator protein
    913..943     +  promoter       lac promoter: promoter for the E. coli lac operon
    951..967     +  protein_bind   lac operator: The lac repressor binds to the lac operator to inhibit transcription in E. coli. This inhibition can be relieved by adding lactose or isopropyl-β-D-thiogalactopyranoside (IPTG). lac repressor encoded by lacI
   1181..1214    -  protein_bind   loxP: Cre-mediated recombination occurs in the 8-bp core sequence (GCATACAT). Cre recombinase
   1219..1272    -  CDS            hsp-16.1 (fragment): HSP11_CAEEL - Also known as hsp16-1b. Experimental evidence at transcript level: Swiss-Prot protein existence level 2. From Caenorhabditis elegans.
   1621..2700    +  CDS            cre: RECR_BPP1 - Experimental evidence at protein level: Swiss-Prot protein existence level 1. Catalyzes site-specific recombination between two 34-base- pair LOXP sites. Its role is to maintain the phage genome as a monomeric unit-copy plasmid in the lysogenic state. From Escherichia phage P1 (Bacteriophage P1).
   2709..2743    +  terminator     tbb-2 terminator (fragment): tbb-2; transcription terminator for the C. elegans tubulin beta-2 gene
   3121..4092    +  CDS            sqt-1: SQT1_CAEEL - Also known as rol-5. Protein inferred from homology: Swiss-Prot protein existence level 3. Nematode cuticles are composed largely of collagen-like proteins. The cuticle functions both as an exoskeleton and as a barrier to protect the worm from its environment. This is a collagen critical for organismal morphogenesis. Mutations in sqt-1 can lengthen, shorten, or helically twist the entire animal. From Caenorhabditis elegans.
   4502..5524    +  CDS            hph: KHYB_ECOLX - Experimental evidence at protein level: Swiss-Prot protein existence level 1. The aminoglycoside phosphotransferases achieve inactivation of their antibiotic substrates by phosphorylation. Only phosphorylates hygromycin and closely related compounds such as demethyl analogs and destomycin. From Escherichia coli.
   5641..5674    -  protein_bind   loxP: Cre-mediated recombination occurs in the 8-bp core sequence (GCATACAT). Cre recombinase
   5717..5881    -  CDS            IAA17 (fragment): IAA17_ARATH - Also known as AXR3. Experimental evidence at protein level: Swiss-Prot protein existence level 1. Aux/IAA proteins are short-lived transcriptional factors that function as repressors of early auxin response genes at low auxin concentrations. Repression is thought to result from the interaction with auxin response factors (ARFs), proteins that bind to the auxin- responsive promoter element (AuxRE). Formation of heterodimers with ARF proteins may alter their ability to modulate early auxin response genes expression. From Arabidopsis thaliana (Mouse-ear cress).
   5954..6008    -  CDS            mEGFP (fragment): monomeric enhanced GFP, optimized with synthetic introns for expression in C. elegans
   6284..6337    -  CDS            mEGFP (fragment): monomeric enhanced GFP, optimized with synthetic introns for expression in C. elegans
   6686..6715    -  CDS            mEGFP (fragment): monomeric enhanced GFP, optimized with synthetic introns for expression in C. elegans
   6865..7022    +  CDS            lacZα (fragment): LacZα fragment of β-galactosidase; lacZ fragment
   7028..7127    -  misc_feature   bom (fragment): basis of mobility region from pBR322
   7229..7264    -  CDS            rop (fragment): Rop protein, which maintains plasmids at low copy number; rop
   7359..7463    +  promoter       AmpR promoter: bla
   7464..8324    +  CDS            AmpR: β-lactamase; bla; confers resistance to ampicillin, carbenicillin, and related antibiotics
>Addgene plasmid #237388 | pTG613 | addgene full sequence | sequence record 471693 | Addgene NGS Result
TTGAGATCCTTTTTTTCTGCGCGTAATCTGCTGCTTGCAAACAAAAAAACCACCGCTACCAGCGGTGGTT
TGTTTGCCGGATCAAGAGCTACCAACTCTTTTTCCGAAGGTAACTGGCTTCAGCAGAGCGCAGATACCAA
ATACTGTTCTTCTAGTGTAGCCGTAGTTAGGCCACCACTTCAAGAACTCTGTAGCACCGCCTACATACCT
CGCTCTGCTAATCCTGTTACCAGTGGCTGCTGCCAGTGGCGATAAGTCGTGTCTTACCGGGTTGGACTCA
AGACGATAGTTACCGGATAAGGCGCAGCGGTCGGGCTGAACGGGGGGTTCGTGCACACAGCCCAGCTTGG
AGCGAACGACCTACACCGAACTGAGATACCTACAGCGTGAGCTATGAGAAAGCGCCACGCTTCCCGAAGG
GAGAAAGGCGGACAGGTATCCGGTAAGCGGCAGGGTCGGAACAGGAGAGCGCACGAGGGAGCTTCCAGGG
GGAAACGCCTGGTATCTTTATAGTCCTGTCGGGTTTCGCCACCTCTGACTTGAGCGTCGATTTTTGTGAT
GCTCGTCAGGGGGGCGGAGCCTATGGAAAAACGCCAGCAACGCGGCCTTTTTACGGTTCCTGGCCTTTTG
CTGGCCTTTTGCTCACATGTTCTTTCCTGCGTTATCCCCTGATTCTGTGGATAACCGTATTACCGCCTTT
GAGTGAGCTGATACCGCTCGCCGCAGCCGAACGACCGAGCGCAGCGAGTCAGTGAGCGAGGAAGCGGAAC
AGCGCCCAATACGCAAACCGCCTCTCCCCGCGCGTTGGCCGATTCATTAATGCAGCTGGCACGACAGGTT
TCCCGACTGGAAAGCGGGCAGTGAGCGCAACGCAATTAATGTGAGTTAGCTCACTCATTAGGCACCCCAG
GCTTTACACTTTATGCTTCCGGCTCGTATGTTGTGTGGAATTGTGAGCGGATAACAATTTCACACAGGAA
ACAGCTATGACCATGATTACGCCAAGCTCGTTATCGATTTCCTAGGTTCACAATTTTCCTGCTCGGACAT
GTCATTTGCCCTACTAGTCCGGAGGCTCCGGAGGCTCCTGCACCAGAACCTCCGCCAGAACCGCCTCCGG
ATCCCGATGCAGATCCTCCGCTAGCCTGAAAATTTAAATAGCAGACTCTCGTTCATGTGTATAACTTCGT
ATAATGTATGCTATACGAAGTTATTCGCGAGATCACCAAAAACGGAACGTTGAGCTGGACGGAAATAGTG
GTAAAGTGACATGATTATAGTTTGAAGATTTCTAATTTCACAATTAGAGCAAATGTTGTTCGGTATTTAT
TTTCAACGGTATTTATACTATTTTCCACCTTTTTCTAGAACATTCGAGCTGCTTGTTGCAAAAGGAGGGC
GACTCACATTCGGTACATGGAAAAGTAGTGTACACAATAAAGAGACCCAGATACATTTTCCGTCTGCGTC
TCTTTGCACCCACCGGGAGTATTTTCAAACGAATGCATCTAGGACCTTCTAGAACATTCTGTAAGGCTGC
AGAATGCGGGTATATAAGGAAAGCGGGCTCAGAGGAAGCCAACACGCTTTGTTCTAGTGCATCTAAAAAA
CTTCGAAAATATGTCAAATCTTCTCACTGTTCATCAAAATCTTCCAGCACTTCCAGTTGACGCGACAAGT
GATGAAGTTCGCAAGAACCTCATGGATATGTTCCGTGACAGACAAGCCTTCTCGGAACACACTTGGAAGA
TGCTTCTCTCAGTGTGCCGTTCTTGGGCTGCCTGGTGCAAGCTTAACAACCGCAAGTGGTTCCCAGCCGA
GCCAGAAGACGTTCGTGACTACTTGCTCTACCTCCAAGCTCGTGGATTGGCGGTGAAGACGATCCAACAA
CATCTCGGACAGCTCAATATGCTCCATCGCCGATCTGGACTTCCACGCCCATCAGATTCTAATGCCGTAT
CTCTCGTAATGAGACGTATCCGCAAGGAAAATGTTGATGCTGGAGAGAGAGCCAAGCAAGCCCTTGCATT
CGAGAGGTAAGTTTAAACATGATTTTACTAACTAACTAATCTGATTTAAATTTTCAGAACCGACTTCGAT
CAGGTCCGTTCTCTTATGGAAAATTCCGATCGTTGCCAGGACATCCGAAACCTCGCCTTCCTCGGAATTG
CTTACAACACACTTCTCCGTATCGCCGAAATTGCCCGCATTCGCGTCAAGGATATTAGTCGCACAGACGG
AGGAAGAATGCTCATCCACATCGGACGTACAAAAACGCTGGTCTCGACTGCCGGAGTCGAAAAAGCGCTC
TCCCTGGGCGTGACTAAGCTAGTTGAGCGCTGGATTTCGGTTTCCGGAGTCGCCGATGATCCAAATAATT
ATCTATTTTGTCGTGTTCGCAAGAACGGAGTTGCTGCCCCGAGTGCAACATCACAACTCTCGACTCGAGC
TCTTGAAGGAATCTTCGAAGCTACTCATCGCCTGATCTACGGAGCCAAGGATGATTCCGGACAGCGGTAT
TTAGCGTGGTCTGGACATTCCGCCCGTGTCGGAGCTGCCCGTGACATGGCTCGCGCTGGAGTTTCCATCC
CAGAGATTATGCAAGCCGGAGGTTGGACCAACGTCAACATTGTGATGAACTATATTAGAAACTTGGATTC
TGAAACTGGCGCCATGGTTCGTCTTCTCGAAGACGGTGATTAAGATAAATGCAAAATCCTTTCAAGCATT
CCCTTCTTCTCTACGTACGCTGCCCTCGATTGTCTATCTTCCATTCTCACCAAGTTTCAACAACTTTATT
CAGTCATTCTTCTCTGGTTCATTTCCCAACCAATCTTCCCGAATAAAGCCCATCTGTCCTTTCGGCCACA
TTCCTCACCTACATCCGTACTCCTTATCTCCCGTTCTTATCCAGTCTTTTATCGTCTCTGCGTCTCGCAC
ACGTGTCTCGTCGGTAATGTATATAAATATCAAAAAAAACTTGAAAACTTGCGGAAAGATTTCCTAATAA
AAGGAGACGAATCCGGTAGGAAATCGACAAGTCTCTGCTTCTCGAAGACTAGGTGAGTTACATTTCTTTG
GCCGAATTATTTTGAAATCCTAAATTTGATAATTTCAGAGATGTCTGTAAAATTGGCTTGCTACGTCACC
GCTTCGGTCACTGTCGCCACTCTTATGGTATGCTTCATGACCATGTCAACCATCTACTCGGAGGTTGATG
GATTCAGAGAGAAGCTTGATACCGAGATGAATGTGTTCAGACAATCTACCAATGGATTGTGGAAGGACAT
AGTTGTCATCGGAAGATCTAGCAAGCGTGTCCGTTGTCAATATGAAGAGACCAACGCTACCCCAACTCCA
CATGCTGATGGATCCCCATCTGCACCTCCGGGACAGCCACCAGCAGTTCCACCAGTCTTCAACCAGCCAA
AGACTCCAAATGGAGCCAATGGAAATGGACCTACGTGTAACTGCAACGCTGATAACAAGTGTCCAGCTGG
ACCATCTGGACCAAAAGGAGTTCCAGGAGTTCCAGGACTTGATGGAGTCCCAGGATTGGACGGTGTTCCA
GGAGTTGGAGCTGATGATATCGCTCCACAACGCGAGTCTGTCGGATGCTTCACTTGCCCACAAGGACCAG
TTGGACCACCAGGAGCTCTTGGAAGACCAGGACCACGTGGACTTCCTGGCCCCAGGGGTCAAAATGGAAA
CCCAGGAAGAGATGGACAACCAGGACATCCAGGAGAGCAAGGATCATCCGGTCAAATCGGAAAGATCGGA
GAGCCAGGACCACCAGGAGAGAAGGGACGCGACGCCGAGCATCCAATCGGAAGACCAGGACCAAAGGGAC
CAAGAGGAGATCAAGGACCAACAGGACCAGCTGGACAGAACGGTCTTCACGGACCACCAGGAGAGCCAGG
AACCGTTGGACCAGAAGGACCATCTGGAAAGCAAGGACGTCAAGGACCAGACGGAACCCAGGGAGAGACT
GGACCAGACGGAAGACCAGGAAAGGATGCCGAGTACTGCCAGTGCCCAGACAAGTCTCCACCATCAGAAG
CAGTCAACGCCAACCGTGGATACAGAAATATCTAAATTGTTGGTGTTTTCTAATAAAATATTTGAGATTC
AAGGCCTATTTTTGCTTTCGTCGTAAATCTACACACGCGTCTCTTCCGTGCGAGAGTCCAAGCCAGCAGC
CAAATTCGTTGAGTGAGTATTCAACGTTTATACGTTGTCAGGCAACGAGAAATAGGAAAATGCATCGGGA
AATGTTCTTTTTTCGATTTTTTCCAAGGTTTTGACAAATTTTACCACGAATTTTGCTATGTTTTCAATTA
AAAAATATGTTATTCAACTGTTTCTATGAGGAAAATAAGGCTTTGCATGTAATTTTCTTATTCAGCATAA
TTTTTAATTAATTTGAATTTTCTGTCCTAACGTTTATTTTGTTTTCTTGGTTATGACTGATGTGAAATTA
ATTTTTGAATTTTAAGGTAATATGAAAAAGCCTGAACTGACTGCGACGTCTGTCGAGAAGTTTCTGATCG
AAAAGTTCGACAGCGTCTCCGACCTGATGCAGCTCTCGGAGGGCGAAGAATCTCGTGCTTTCAGCTTCGA
TGTAGGAGGGCGTGGATATGTCCTGCGCGTAAATAGCTGCGCCGATGGTTTCTACAAAGATCGTTATGTT
TATCGGCACTTTGCATCGGCCGCGCTCCCGATTCCGGAAGTGCTTGACATTGGGGAATTCAGCGAGAGCC
TGACCTATTGCATCTCCCGCCGTGCACAGGGTGTCACGTTGCAAGACCTGCCTGAAACCGAACTGCCCGC
TGTTCTGCAGCCGGTCGCGGAGGCCATGGATGCGATCGCTGCGGCCGATCTTAGCCAGACGAGCGGGTTC
GGCCCATTCGGACCGCAAGGAATCGGTCAATACACTACATGGCGTGATTTCATATGCGCGATTGCTGATC
CCCATGTGTATCACTGGCAAACTGTGATGGACGACACCGTCAGTGCGTCCGTCGCGCAGGCTCTCGATGA
GCTGATGCTTTGGGCCGAGGACTGCCCCGAAGTCCGGCACCTCGTGCACGCGGATTTCGGCTCCAACAAC
GTACTAACAGACAATGGCCGCATAACAGCGGTCATTGACTGGAGCGAGGCGATGTTCGGGGATTCCCAAT
ACGAGGTCGCCAACATCTTCTTCTGGAGGCCGTGGTTGGCTTGTATGGAGCAGCAGACGCGCTACTTCGA
GCGGAGGCATCCGGAGCTTGCAGGATCGCCGCGGCTCCGGGCGTATATGCTCCGCATTGGTCTTGACCAA
CTCTATCAGAGCTTGGTTGACGGCAATTTCGATGATGCAGCTTGGGCGCAGGGTCGATGCGACGCAATCG
TCCGATCCGGAGCCGGGACTGTCGGGCGTACACAAATCGCCCGCAGAAGCGCGGCCGTCTGGACCGATGG
CTGTGTAGAAGTACTCGCCGATAGTGGAAACAGGAGGCCATCGACGCGGCCCCGGGCCAAGGAGTAGATT
TTCAAATTTTAAATACTGAATATTTGTTTTTTTTCCTATTATTTATTTATTCTCTTTGTGTTTTTTTTCT
TGCTTTGTAAAAAATTAATTCAATCCAAATCTAAGCATGCATAACTTCGTATAATGTATGCTATACGAAG
TTATCTCCCGTTCGTGGGAGGCCCAGATGCGCGCTTAAGTTATATATTTGTTTAAACTTACCTTTCCGGA
TTGACCGGTCTTGACGAAGGCGGCGGCCTCTGGTCCTCCGGAGGACTTTTGGCAGGAGACCATGACGTTC
TTACGGTAGGAACGGACTGGTGGCCATCCGACGACTTGGGCCTTGGCTGGTGGCTTGGCTGGGTCCTTTG
GCATAGATCCGCCGGCGAGGTGGGCCTCGAGGGTCTCGGATTGGATGATGTGGTCACGCTCCTCGGTGTC
GTCCTGAAAATTTAAATCAGATTAGTTAGTTAGTAAAATCATGTTTAAACTTACCTTGGATTGGGTGTAT
TGCTTACGGATCCAGTGGAATGGGACGTCTGGGGCTGGTTGGTTGTGGAGTGGCTTGATGATGGTGTTTT
GGTAGGCCTCGACGCACTTGGACTCGTCGGAGAGGAGTGGGTATTGGAGGGTGACGGTGCACTCGACTCC
GTCGTCGATTGGGATGTGTTGGACCTCGTTTGGGAGGGAGACGTCCATGTCTCCGGTGAGGACTGGGGAG
TTCTCCTTGAAGTCTTGTCCGGTGAACTCGACGATGTTGTGGTAGGTTCCGTTCTGAAAATTTAAATATG
TATGGTTAGTTAGTACCGAACTGTTTAAACTTACCTTCATGAAGTGTTGGTGCTTGGCGTGGATGGATCC
GTCTCCCTTGTATTGGATGTGACGGTCGTAGGTGAATCCCTCTGGCATGACCTCGTGGAACCAGTTCTTG
AGTCCGGATGGGTACTTGGTGTAGTACTTCATTCCGTATCCGAAGGAGGTTCCGAGGGCGGCCCAGGACA
TTGGGAGCTTTCCGGAGGTGCAGACGTACTTTCCCTGAAAATTTAAATAATCAGGGTTAGTTAGTATATA
TATGTTTAAACTTACCTTGTGGGATCCCTCGTGGGAGTTTCCCTCTCCCTCTCCCTCGACGGTGAAGGAC
TTTCCGTTGATGGTTCCCTTGAGTTGGAACTTGAATGGGACGACTCCGGTGAAGAGCTCCTCTCCGGTGG
AGACCATCGATGCTCCGTCGAGGGAACGGAATTGAGCAAGTTGCTCGGAGGAAACAGATCCAGACTCCTT
CCTAGGCTCGCAGTTCTCTTGTTCAGACATATCGTTAGCACGACTAGTGCATTGGGATATCCCAATACGC
GTCAATTCACTGGCCGTCGTTTTACAACGTCGTGACTGGGAAAACCCTGGCGTTACCCAACTTAATCGCC
TTGCAGCACATCCCCCTTTCGCCAGCTGGCGTAATAGCGAAGAGGCCCGCACCGATCGCCCTTCCCAACA
GTTGCGCAGCCTGAATGGCGAATGGCGCCTGATGCGGTATTTTCTCCTTACGCATCTGTGCGGTATTTCA
CACCGCATATGGTGCACTCTCAGTACAATCTGCTCTGATGCCGCATAGTTAAGCCAGCCCCGACACCCGC
CAACACCCGCTGACGCGCCCTGACGGGCTTGTCTGCTCCCGGCATCCGCTTACAGACAAGCTGTGACAGT
CTCCGGGAGCTGCATGTGTCAGAGGTTTTCACCGTCATCACCGAAACGCGCGAGACAAAAGGGCCTCGTG
ATACGCCTATTTTTATAGGTTAATGTCATGATAATAATGGTTTCTTAGACGTCAGGTGGCACTTTTCGGG
GAAATGTGCGCGGAACCCCTATTTGTTTATTTTTCTAAATACATTCAAATATGTATCCGCTCATGAGACA
ATAACCCTGATAAATGCTTCAATAATATTGAAAAAGGAAGAGTATGAGTATTCAACATTTCCGTGTCGCC
CTTATTCCCTTTTTTGCGGCATTTTGCCTTCCTGTTTTTGCTCACCCAGAAACGCTGGTGAAAGTAAAAG
ATGCTGAAGATCAGTTGGGTGCACGAGTGGGTTACATCGAACTGGATCTCAACAGCGGTAAGATCCTTGA
GAGTTTTCGCCCCGAAGAACGTTTTCCAATGATGAGCACTTTTAAAGTTCTGCTATGTGGCGCGGTATTA
TCCCGTATTGACGCCGGGCAAGAGCAACTCGGTCGCCGCATACACTATTCTCAGAATGACTTGGTTGAGT
ACTCACCAGTCACAGAAAAGCATCTTACGGATGGCATGACAGTAAGAGAATTATGCAGTGCTGCCATAAC
CATGAGTGATAACACTGCGGCCAACTTACTTCTGACAACGATCGGAGGACCGAAGGAGCTAACCGCTTTT
TTGCACAACATGGGGGATCATGTAACTCGCCTTGATCGTTGGGAACCGGAGCTGAATGAAGCCATACCAA
ACGACGAGCGTGACACCACGATGCCTGTAGCAATGGCAACAACGTTGCGCAAACTATTAACTGGCGAACT
ACTTACTCTAGCTTCCCGGCAACAATTAATAGACTGGATGGAGGCGGATAAAGTTGCAGGACCACTTCTG
CGCTCGGCCCTTCCGGCTGGCTGGTTTATTGCTGATAAATCTGGAGCCGGTGAGCGTGGTTCTCGCGGTA
TCATTGCAGCACTGGGGCCAGATGGTAAGCCCTCCCGTATCGTAGTTATCTACACGACGGGGAGTCAGGC
AACTATGGATGAACGAAATAGACAGATCGCTGAGATAGGTGCCTCACTGATTAAGCATTGGTAACTGTCA
GACCAAGTTTACTCATATATACTTTAGATTGATTTAAAACTTCATTTTTAATTTAAAAGGATCTAGGTGA
AGATCCTTTTTGATAATCTCATGACCAAAATCCCTTAACGTGAGTTTTCGTTCCACTGAGCGTCAGACCC
CGTAGAAAAGATCAAAGGATCTTC
